>Addgene plasmid #49077 | pcDNA3.1 HA CFP hNKCC1 WT (NT15-H) | depositor full sequence | sequence record 72205 | NT15-H
GCTAGCCCGGGCACGGCCGCCACCATGGGATACCCTTACGATGTCCCTGACTACGCCGGCTACCCATACG
ACGTGCCAGACTACGCTGGGTCCTACCCCTACGACGTTCCCGATTACGGTGACCCTACCGTCAGCAAGGG
CGAGGAGCTGTTCACCGGGGTGGTGCCCATCCTGGTCGAGCTGGACGGCGACGTAAACGGCCACAAGTTC
TCGGTCTCTGGCGAGGGCGAGGGCGATGCCACCTACGGCAAGCTGACCCTGAAGTTCATCTGCACCACCG
GCAAGCTGCCCGTGCCCTGGCCCACCCTCGTGACCACCCTGACCTGGGGCGTGCAGTGCTTCGCTCGCTA
CCCCGACCACATGAAGCAGCACGACTTCTTCAAGTCCGCCATGCCCGAAGGCTACGTCCAGGAGCGCACC
ATCTTCTTCAAGGACGACGGCAACTACAAGACCCGCGCCGAGGTGAAGTTCGAGGGCGACACCCTGGTGA
ACCGCATCGAGCTGAAGGGCATCGACTTCAAGGAGGACGGCAACATCCTGGGGCACAAGCTGGAGTACAA
CGCCATCAGCGACAACGTTTATATCACCGCCGACAAGCAGAAGAACGGCATCAAGGCCAACTTCAAGATC
CGCCACAACATCGAGGACGGCAGCGTGCAGCTCGCCGACCACTACCAGCAGAACACCCCCATCGGCGACG
GCCCCGTGCTGCTGCCCGACAACCACTACCTGAGCACCCAGTCCAAACTGAGCAAAGACCCCAACGAGAA
GCGCGATCACATGGTCCTGCTGGAGTTCGTGACCGCCGCCGGGATCACTCTCGGCATGGACGAGCTCTAC
AAGGGTGACCTGGAGCCGAGGCCCACGGCTCCTAGCTCCGGCGCGCCAGGCCTCGCCGGAGTCGGCGAAA
CGCCGAGCGCCGCTGCGCTGGCCGCAGCCAGGGTGGAACTGCCCGGAACCGCTGTGCCCTCGGTGCCGGA
GGATGCTGCGCCCGCGAGCCGGGACGGGGGCGGGGTCCGCGATGAGGGACCAGCCGCCGCCGGTGACGGC
CTGGGCAGACCCTTGGGGCCTACCCCGAGCCAGAGCCGTTTCCAGGTGGACCTCGTTTCCGAGAACGCAG
GGCGGGCTGCTGCTGCGGCGGCGGCGGCTGCTGCGGCCGCCGCCGCTGCTGGTGCCGGGGCGGGGGCCAA
GCAGACTCCTGCCGACGGGGAAGCCAGCGGCGAGAGCGAGCCAGCTAAAGGCAGCGAGGAAGCCAAAGGC
CGCTTCCGCGTTAACTTCGTAGATCCTGCTGCCAGCTCGTCCGCAGAAGATAGCCTGTCAGATGCCGCCG
GGGTCGGAGTCGATGGACCCAACGTGAGCTTCCAGAACGGCGGGGACACGGTACTGAGCGAGGGCAGCAG
CCTCCATTCCGGTGGCGGCGGCGGCTCCGGCCACCACCAGCACTACTATTATGATACCCACACCAACACC
TACTATCTGCGCACCTTCGGCCACAACACAATGGACGCGGTACCCAGGATCGACCACTACCGGCACACAG
CCGCGCAGCTCGGCGAGAAGCTGCTCCGGCCTAGCCTGGCCGAGCTGCATGACGAGCTGGAAAAGGAACC
TTTTGAGGATGGCTTTGCAAATGGGGAAGAAAGCACTCCAACACGTGATGCTGTGGTCACGTACACGGCC
GAAAGTAAAGGAGTCGTGAAGTTTGGCTGGATCAAGGGTGTACTAGTACGTTGTATGTTAAACATTTGGG
GTGTGATGCTTTTCATTCGTCTCTCATGGATTGTGGGACAAGCTGGAATTGGTCTATCAGTCCTTGTAAT
AATGATGGCTACTGTTGTGACAACTATCACAGGATTGTCCACTAGCGCCATCGCAACTAATGGATTTGTA
AGGGGAGGCGGCGCATATTATTTAATATCTAGAAGTCTAGGGCCTGAATTTGGTGGTGCCATTGGTCTAA
TCTTCGCCTTTGCCAACGCTGTTGCTGTTGCTATGTATGTGGTTGGATTTGCAGAAACCGTGGTGGAGTT
GCTGAAAGAACATTCCATTCTTATGATAGATGAAATCAATGACATCCGGATTATTGGAGCCATTACAGTC
GTGATTCTTTTAGGTATCTCAGTAGCCGGTATGGAGTGGGAAGCAAAAGCTCAGATTGTTCTTTTGGTGA
TCCTACTTCTTGCTATTGGTGATTTCGTCATAGGAACATTTATCCCACTCGAGAGCAAGAAGCCAAAAGG
GTTTTTTGGCTATAAATCTGAAATCTTTAATGAGAACTTTGGCCCCGATTTTCGAGAAGAAGAAACTTTC
TTTTCTGTATTTGCCATCTTTTTTCCTGCTGCAACTGGAATTCTGGCTGGCGCAAATATCTCAGGTGATC
TTGCAGATCCTCAGTCAGCCATACCCAAAGGAACACTCCTAGCCATTTTAATTACTACATTGGTTTATGT
AGGAATTGCCGTGTCTGTAGGTTCTTGTGTCGTACGCGATGCCACTGGTAATGTTAATGACACTATCGTA
ACAGAGCTAACAAACTGTACTAGCGCAGCCTGCAAATTAAACTTTGATTTTTCATCTTGTGAATCCAGTC
CTTGTAGCTACGGCCTAATGAACAACTTTCAGGTAATGAGTATGGTGTCAGGATTTACACCACTAATTTC
CGCGGGCATATTCTCTGCCACTCTTTCTAGCGCATTAGCATCCCTAGTGAGTGCTCCCAAGATATTTCAG
GCCCTATGTAAAGACAACATCTACCCCGCTTTCCAGATGTTTGCTAAAGGTTATGGGAAAAATAATGAGC
CATTACGTGGCTACATCTTAACATTCTTAATTGCACTTGGATTCATCTTAATTGCCGAACTGAATGTTAT
TGCACCAATTATCTCAAACTTCTTCCTTGCCAGCTATGCCCTCATCAATTTTTCAGTATTCCATGCTTCA
CTGGCAAAAAGCCCAGGATGGCGACCGGCATTTAAATACTACAATATGTGGATCTCACTTCTTGGAGCAA
TTCTTTGTTGCATAGTAATGTTCGTCATTAACTGGTGGGCTGCTTTGCTAACCTACGTGATAGTCCTTGG
GCTGTATATTTATGTTACCTACAAAAAACCCGATGTGAATTGGGGATCCTCTACACAAGCCCTGACTTAC
CTCAATGCCCTGCAACATAGTATTAGGCTTTCTGGCGTGGAGGACCATGTGAAAAACTTTAGGCCACAGT
GTCTTGTTATGACAGGAGCGCCAAACTCACGGCCGGCCTTACTTCATCTTGTTCACGATTTCACAAAAAA
TGTTGGTTTGATGATCTGTGGACACGTACACATGGGACCACGCAGACAAGCCATGAAAGAAATGTCCATC
GACCAAGCCAAATATCAGCGCTGGCTTATTAAGAACAAAATGAAGGCTTTTTATGCACCAGTACATGCAG
ATGACCTCAGAGAAGGGGCCCAATACTTGATGCAGGCTGCTGGCCTGGGCCGTATGAAGCCAAACACACT
AGTCCTTGGATTTAAGAAAGATTGGTTGCAAGCAGATATGAGGGATGTGGATATGTACATAAACTTATTT
CACGATGCTTTTGACATACAATATGGCGTAGTGGTTATTCGCCTAAAAGAAGGTCTGGATATTAGTCACC
TGCAGGGACAAGAAGAATTATTGTCATCACAAGAGAAATCTCCTGGCACCAAGGATGTCGTAGTAAGTGT
GGAATATAGTAAAAAGTCCGATTTAGATACTTCGAAACCCCTCAGTGAAAAACCAATTACCCATAAAGTC
GAGGAAGAAGATGGCAAGACTGCAACTCAACCACTGTTGAAAAAAGAATCCAAAGGCCCTATTGTGCCTT
TGAATGTAGCTGACCAAAAGCTTCTTGAAGCTAGTACACAGTTTCAGAAAAAACAAGGAAAGAATACTAT
TGATGTCTGGTGGCTTTTTGATGACGGAGGTCTGACCTTATTGATACCTTACCTTCTGACGACCAAGAAA
AAATGGAAAGACTGTAAGATCAGAGTATTCATTGGTGGAAAGATAAACAGAATAGACCATGACCGGAGAG
CGATGGCTACTTTACTGAGCAAGTTCAGAATCGATTTTTCTGACATCATGGTTCTAGGAGACATCAATAC
CAAACCAAAGAAAGAAAACATTATAGCTTTCGAGGAAATCATTGAGCCATACAGACTTCACGAAGATGAT
AAAGAGCAAGATATCGCAGATAAAATGAAAGAAGATGAACCCTGGCGAATAACAGATAATGAATTGGAGC
TGTATAAGACCAAGACATACCGGCAGATCAGGTTAAATGAGTTATTAAAGGAACATTCAAGCACAGCTAA
CATTATTGTGATGAGTTTACCGGTCGCACGAAAGGGTGCCGTTTCTAGTGCTCTCTACATGGCATGGTTA
GAAGCACTATCTAAGGATCTACCACCAATCCTACTAGTTCGTGGGAATCATCAGAGTGTCCTTACCTTCT
ATTCATAATTAATTAAGTTTAAACCGCTGATCAGCCTCGACTGTGCCTTCTAGTTGCCAGCCATCTGTTG
TTTGCCCCTCCCCCGTGCCTTCCTTGACCCTGGAAGGTGCCACTCCCACTGTCCTTTCCTAATAAAATGA
GGAAATTGCATCGCATTGTCTGAGTAGGTGTCATTCTATTCTGGGGGGTGGGGTGGGGCAGGACAGCAAG
GGGGAGGATTGGGAAGACAATAGCAGGCATGCTGGGGATGCGGTGGGCTCTATGGCTTCTGAGGCGGAAA
GAACCAGCTGGGGCTCTAGGGGGTATCCCC
[124 nt withheld, positions 4791-4914]
C
[91 nt withheld, positions 4916-5006]
A
[49 nt withheld, positions 5008-5056]
CCTTTGACGTTGGAGTCCACGTTCTTT
[37 nt withheld, positions 5084-5120]
ACCCTATCTCGGTCTATTCTTTTGATTTATAAGGGATTTTGGCCATTTCGGCCTATTGGTTAAAAAATGA
GCTGATTTAACAAAAATTTAACGCGAATTAATTCTGTGGAATGTGTGTCAGTTAGGGTGTGGAAAGTCCC
CAGGCTCCCCAGCAGGCAGAAGTATGCAAAGCATGCATCTCAATTAGTCAGCAACCAGGTGTGGAAAGTC
CCCAGGCTCCCCAGCAGGCAGAAGTATGCAAAGCATGCATCTCAATTAGTCAGCAACCATAGTCCCGCCC
CTAACTCCGCCCATCCCGCCCCTAACTCCGCCCAGTTCCGCCCATTCTCCGCCCCATGGCTGACTAATTT
TTTTTATTTATGCAGAGGCCGAGGCCGCCTCTGCCTCTGAGCTATTCCAGAAGTAGTGAGGAGGCTTTTT
TGGAGGCCTAGGCTTTTGCAAAAAGCTCCCGGGAGCTTGTATATCCATTTTCGGATCTGATCAGCACGTG
ATGAAAAAGCCTGAACTCACCGCGACGTCTGTCGAGAAGTTTCTGATCGAAAAGTTCGACAGCGTCTCCG
ACCTGATGCAGCTCTCGGAGGGCGAAGAATCTCGTGCTTTCAGCTTCGATGTAGGAGGGCGTGGATATGT
CCTGCGGGTAAATAGCTGCGCCGATGGTTTCTACAAAGATCGTTATGTTTATCGGCACTTTGCATCGGCC
GCGCTCCCGATTCCGGAAGTGCTTGACATTGGGGAATTCAGCGAGAGCCTGACCTATTGCATCTCCCGCC
GTGCACAGGGTGTCACGTTGCAAGACCTGCCTGAAACCGAACTGCCCGCTGTTCTGCAGCCGGTCGCGGA
GGCCATGGATGCGATCGCTGCGGCCGATCTTAGCCAGACGAGCGGGTTCGGCCCATTCGGACCGCAAGGA
ATCGGTCAATACACTACATGGCGTGATTTCATATGCGCGATTGCTGATCCCCATGTGTATCACTGGCAAA
CTGTGATGGACGACACCGTCAGTGCGTCCGTCGCGCAGGCTCTCGATGAGCTGATGCTTTGGGCCGAGGA
CTGCCCCGAAGTCCGGCACCTCGTGCACGCGGATTTCGGCTCCAACAATGTCCTGACGGACAATGGCCGC
ATAACAGCGGTCATTGACTGGAGCGAGGCGATGTTCGGGGATTCCCAATACGAGGTCGCCAACATCTTCT
TCTGGAGGCCGTGGTTGGCTTGTATGGAGCAGCAGACGCGCTACTTCGAGCGGAGGCATCCGGAGCTTGC
AGGATCGCCGCGGCTCCGGGCGTATATGCTCCGCATTGGTCTTGACCAACTCTATCAGAGCTTGGTTGAC
GGCAATTTCGATGATGCAGCTTGGGCGCAGGGTCGATGCGACGCAATCGTCCGATCCGGAGCCGGGACTG
TCGGGCGTACACAAATCGCCCGCAGAAGCGCGGCCGTCTGGACCGATGGCTGTGTAGAAGTACTCGCCGA
TAGTGGAAACCGACGCCCCAGCACTCGTCCGAGGGCAAAGGAATAGCACGTGCTACGAGATTTCGATTCC
ACCGCCGCCTTCTATGAAAGGTTGGGCTTCGGAATCGTTTTCCGGGACGCCGGCTGGATGATCCTCCAGC
GCGGGGATCTCATGCTGGAGTTCTTCGCCCACCCCAACTTGTTTATTGCAGCTTATAATGGTTACAAATA
AAGCAATAGCATCACAAATTTCACAAATAAAGCATTTTTTTCACTGCATTCTAGTTGTGGTTTGTCCAAA
CTCATCAATGTATCTTATCATGTCTGTATACCGTCGACCTCTAGCTAGAGCTTGGCGTAATCATGGTCAT
AGCTGTTTCCTGTGTGAAATTGTTATCCGCTCACAATTCCACACAACATACGAGCCGGAAGCATAAAGTG
TAAAGCCTGGGGTGCCTAATGAGTGAGCTAACTCACATTAATTGCGTTGCGCTCACTGCCCGCTTTCCAG
TCGGGAAACCTGTCGTGCCAGCTGCATTAATGAATCGGCCAACGCGCGGGGAGAGGCGGTTTGCGTATTG
GGCGCTCTTCCGCTTCCTCGCTCACTGACTCGCTGCGCTCGGTCGTTCGGCTGCGGCGAGCGGTATCAGC
TCACTCAAAGGCGGTAATACGGTTATCCACAGAATCAGGGGATAACGCAGGAAAGAACATGTGAGCAAAA
GGCCAGCAAAAGGCCAGGAACCGTAAAAAGGCCGCGTTGCTGGCGTTTTTCCATAGGCTCCGCCCCCCTG
ACGAGCATCACAAAAATCGACGCTCAAGTCAGAGGTGGCGAAACCCGACAGGACTATAAAGATACCAGGC
GTTTCCCCCTGGAAGCTCCCTCGTGCGCTCTCCTGTTCCGACCCTGCCGCTTACCGGATACCTGTCCGCC
TTTCTCCCTTCGGGAAGCGTGGCGCTTTCTCATAGCTCACGCTGTAGGTATCTCAGTTCGGTGTAGGTCG
TTCGCTCCAAGCTGGGCTGTGTGCACGAACCCCCCGTTCAGCCCGACCGCTGCGCCTTATCCGGTAACTA
TCGTCTTGAGTCCAACCCGGTAAGACACGACTTATCGCCACTGGCAGCAGCCACTGGTAACAGGATTAGC
AGAGCGAGGTATGTAGGCGGTGCTACAGAGTTCTTGAAGTGGTGGCCTAACTACGGCTACACTAGAAGAA
CAGTATTTGGTATCTGCGCTCTGCTGAAGCCAGTTACCTTCGGAAAAAGAGTTGGTAGCTCTTGATCCGG
CAAACAAACCACCGCTGGTAGCGGTTTTTTTGTTTGCAAGCAGCAGATTACGCGCAGAAAAAAAGGATCT
CAAGAAGATCCTTTGATCTTTTCTACGGGGTCTGACGCTCAGTGGAACGAAAACTCACGTTAAGGGATTT
TGGTCATGAGATTATCAAAAAGGATCTTCACCTAGATCCTTTTAAATTAAAAATGAAGTTTTAAATCAAT
CTAAAGTATATATGAGTAAACTTGGTCTGACAGTTACCAATGCTTAATCAGTGAGGCACCTATCTCAGCG
ATCTGTCTATTTCGTTCATCCATAGTTGCCTGACTCCCCGTCGTGTAGATAACTACGATACGGGAGGGCT
TACCATCTGGCCCCAGTGCTGCAATGATACCGCGAGACCCACGCTCACCGGCTCCAGATTTATCAGCAAT
AAACCAGCCAGCCGGAAGGGCCGAGCGCAGAAGTGGTCCTGCAACTTTATCCGCCTCCATCCAGTCTATT
AATTGTTGCCGGGAAGCTAGAGTAAGTAGTTCGCCAGTTAATAGTTTGCGCAACGTTGTTGCCATTGCTA
CAGGCATCGTGGTGTCACGCTCGTCGTTTGGTATGGCTTCATTCAGCTCCGGTTCCCAACGATCAAGGCG
AGTTACATGATCCCCCATGTTGTGCAAAAAAGCGGTTAGCTCCTTCGGTCCTCCGATCGTTGTCAGAAGT
AAGTTGGCCGCAGTGTTATCACTCATGGTTATGGCAGCACTGCATAATTCTCTTACTGTCATGCCATCCG
TAAGATGCTTTTCTGTGACTGGTGAGTACTCAACCAAGTCATTCTGAGAATAGTGTATGCGGCGACCGAG
TTGCTCTTGCCCGGCGTCAATACGGGATAATACCGCGCCACATAGCAGAACTTTAAAAGTGCTCATCATT
GGAAAACGTTCTTCGGGGCGAAAACTCTCAAGGATCTTACCGCTGTTGAGATCCAGTTCGATGTAACCCA
CTCGTGCACCCAACTGATCTTCAGCATCTTTTACTTTCACCAGCGTTTCTGGGTGAGCAAAAACAGGAAG
GCAAAATGCCGCAAAAAAGGGAATAAGGGCGACACGGAAATGTTGAATACTCATACTCTTCCTTTTTCAA
TATTATTGAAGCATTTATCAGGGTTATTGTCTCATGAGCGGATACATATTTGAATGTATTTAGAAAAATA
AACAAATAGGGGTTCCGCGCACATTTCCCCGAAAAGTGCCACCTGACGTCGACGGATCGGGAGATCTCCC
GATCCCCTATGGTGCACTCTCAGTACAATCTGCTCTGATGCCGCATAGTTAAGCCAGTATCTGCTCCCTG
CTTGTGTGTTGGAGGTCGCTGAGTAGTGCGCGAGCAAAATTTAAGCTACAACAAGGCAAGGCTTGACCGA
CAATTGCATGAAGAATCTGCTTAGGGTTAGGCGTTTTGCGCTGCTTCGCGATGTACGGGCCAGATATACG
CGTTGACATTGATTATTGACTAGTTATTAATAGTAATCAATTACGGGGTCATTAGTTCATAGCCCATATA
TGGAGTTCCGCGTTACATAACTTACGGTAAATGGCCCGCCTGGCTGACCGCCCAACGACCCCCGCCCATT
GACGTCAATAATGACGTATGTTCCCATAGTAACGCCAATAGGGACTTTCCATTGACGTCAATGGGTGGAG
TATTTACGGTAAACTGCCCACTTGGCAGTACATCAAGTGTATCATATGCCAAGTACGCCCCCTATTGACG
TCAATGACGGTAAATGGCCCGCCTGGCATTATGCCCAGTACATGACCTTATGGGACTTTCCTACTTGGCA
GTACATCTACGTATTAGTCATCGCTATTACCATGGTGATGCGGTTTTGGCAGTACATCAATGGGCGTGGA
TAGCGGTTTGACTCACGGGGATTTCCAAGTCTCCACCCCATTGACGTCAATGGGAGTTTGTTTTGGCACC
AAAATCAACGGGACTTTCCAAAATGTCGTAACAACTCCGCCCCATTGACGCAAATGGGCGGTAGGCGTGT
ACGGTGGGAGGTCTATATAAGCAGAGCTCTCTGGCTAACTAGAGAACCCACTGCTTACTGGCTTATCGAA
ATTAATACGACTCACTATAGGGAGACCCAAGCTG
Features (pLannotate 1.2.2; 21 found; start..end, strand, type, name):
    130..843     +  CDS            mCerulean: mCerulean is a basic (constitutively fluorescent) cyan fluorescent protein published in 2005, derived from Aequorea victoria. It is reported to be a very rapidly-maturing monomer.
    850..4485    +  CDS            SLC12A2: S12A2_HUMAN - Also known as NKCC1. Experimental evidence at protein level: Swiss-Prot protein existence level 1. Cation-chloride cotransporter which mediates the electroneutral transport of chloride, potassium and/or sodium ions across the membrane. Plays a vital role in the regulation of ionic balance and cell volume. From Homo sapiens (Human).
   4521..4745    +  polyA_signal   bGH poly(A) signal: bovine growth hormone polyadenylation signal
   4749..4770    +  promoter       SV40 promoter (fragment): SV40 enhancer and early promoter
   4791..5149    +  rep_origin     f1 ori (sequence partly withheld): f1 bacteriophage origin of replication; arrow indicates direction of (+) strand synthesis
   5233..5562    +  promoter       SV40 promoter: SV40 enhancer and early promoter
   5611..6636    +  CDS            HygR: aminoglycoside phosphotransferase from E. coli; aph(4)-Ia; confers resistance to hygromycin
   6646..6771    +  CDS            ble (fragment): BLE_KLEPN - Experimental evidence at protein level: Swiss-Prot protein existence level 1. Binding protein with a strong affinity to the bleomycin family of antibiotics. Binds to CL990; an antimitotic-antibiotic compound. From Klebsiella pneumoniae.
   6766..6887    +  polyA_signal   SV40 poly(A) signal: SV40 polyadenylation signal
   6960..6976    -  protein_bind   lac operator: The lac repressor binds to the lac operator to inhibit transcription in E. coli. This inhibition can be relieved by adding lactose or isopropyl-β-D-thiogalactopyranoside (IPTG). lac repressor encoded by lacI
   6984..7014    -  promoter       lac promoter: promoter for the E. coli lac operon
   7029..7050    -  protein_bind   CAP binding site: CAP binding activates transcription in the presence of cAMP. E. coli catabolite activator protein
   7063..7155    -  CDS            lacI (fragment): lac repressor; lacI; The lac repressor binds to the lac operator to inhibit transcription in E. coli. This inhibition can be relieved by adding lactose or isopropyl-β-D-thiogalactopyranoside (IPTG).
   7338..7923    -  rep_origin     ori: high-copy-number ColE1/pMB1/pBR322/pUC origin of replication
   8094..8954    -  CDS            AmpR: β-lactamase; bla; confers resistance to ampicillin, carbenicillin, and related antibiotics
   8955..9059    -  promoter       AmpR promoter: bla
   9118..9170    -  misc_feature   bom (fragment): basis of mobility region from pBR322
   9325..9704    +  enhancer       CMV enhancer: human cytomegalovirus immediate early enhancer
   9705..9908    +  promoter       CMV promoter: human cytomegalovirus (CMV) immediate early promoter
   9904..9937    +  LTR            5' LTR (truncated) (fragment): truncated 5' long terminal repeat (LTR) from HIV-1
   9953..9971    +  promoter       T7 promoter: promoter for bacteriophage T7 RNA polymerase
