[The description below was written by a language model from this plasmid's Addgene catalogue record and pLannotate feature annotations shown in this document.]
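Description:
pcDNA3.1 HA CFP hNKCC1 WT (NT15-H) is a mammalian expression plasmid of about 10 kb built on the pcDNA3.1 hygro backbone. It expresses the human Na-K-Cl cotransporter NKCC1 (SLC12A2) carrying an N-terminal 3xHA epitope followed by a cyan fluorescent protein, which both the catalogue and the feature table identify as mCerulean. It is maintained in E. coli through a high-copy ColE1/pUC-type origin with ampicillin selection (AmpR under its own bla promoter). An f1 origin is also present. For selecting stably transfected mammalian cells, an SV40 early promoter drives the hygromycin resistance gene, terminated by an SV40 polyadenylation signal.

The expression cassette runs from the CMV immediate-early enhancer and promoter, past a T7 promoter, into the tag–mCerulean–NKCC1 open reading frame, and ends at the bovine growth hormone polyadenylation signal. The 3xHA tag is not annotated separately in the feature table, but there is room for it in the unannotated stretch upstream of mCerulean. The insert sits between retained NheI and PmeI sites. The NKCC1 cDNA is synthetic: it encodes the native human amino acid sequence but carries 262 silent nucleotide changes, including 29 silent restriction sites spread through the coding region. These divide the gene into cassettes that can be swapped easily for mutagenesis. Several small annotated fragments (ble, lacI, bom, a truncated HIV-1 LTR and a short SV40 promoter piece) are probably backbone remnants or incidental matches rather than functional parts.

The construct serves as the wild-type reference for functional expression studies of NKCC1. The HA and fluorescent tags allow detection and localisation of the transporter, and the cassette design supports engineering such as adding extracellular epitope tags or removing cysteines.
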