Addgene plasmid #49077: pcDNA3.1 HA CFP hNKCC1 WT (NT15-H)
Purpose: Expresses human NKCC1 with an N-terminal 3xHA-CFP tag in mammalian cells. cDNA is synthetic, containing convenient restriction sites. Native hNKCC1 amino acid sequence
Depositing lab: Biff Forbush. Depositing organization: Yale University. Publication: Functional Expression of Human NKCC1 from a Synthetic Cassette-Based cDNA: Introduction of Extracellular Epitope Tags and Removal of Cysteines. Somasekharan S, Monette MY, Forbush B. PLoS One. 2013 Dec 5;8(12):e82060. doi: 10.1371/journal.pone.0082060. PubMed 24339991.
Backbone
  Vector backbone: pcDNA3.1 hygro
  Backbone manufacturer: Life Technologies
  Backbone size w/o insert (bp): 5484
  Vector type: Mammalian Expression
  Selectable markers: Hygromycin
Growth in bacteria
  Bacterial resistance: Ampicillin, 100 μg/mL
  Growth temperature: 37°C
  Growth strain: DH5alpha
  Copy number: High Copy
Gene/Insert
  Gene/Insert name: human NKCC1 (synthetic) (alt names: Slc12A2 (synthetic); Na-K-Cl cotransporter)
  Species: H. sapiens (human), Synthetic
  Insert size (bp): 4506
  Mutation: 262 silent mutations from native hNKCC1
  Entrez Gene: SLC12A2 (a.k.a. BSC, BSC-2, BSC2, CCC1, KILQS, NKCC1, PPP1R141)
  Promoter: CMV
  Tag / fusion protein: 3x HA (N terminal on insert); mCerulean (N terminal on insert)
  Cloning method: Restriction Enzyme; 5′ cloning site NheI (not destroyed); 3′ cloning site PmeI (not destroyed)
  Sequencing primers: 5′ CMV-F; 3′ BGH-rev
Terms and licenses: Academic/Nonprofit Terms; Industry Terms: Not Available to Industry
Depositor comments: Synthetic cDNA encoding full length human NKCC1, with 29 silent restriction sites in NKCC1 coding region
How to cite: pcDNA3.1 HA CFP hNKCC1 WT (NT15-H) was a gift from Biff Forbush (Addgene plasmid # 49077 ; http://n2t.net/addgene:49077 ; RRID:Addgene_49077)
