>Addgene plasmid #49077 | pcDNA3.1 HA CFP hNKCC1 WT (NT15-H) | addgene partial sequence | sequence record 73532 | EGFP-C
AGGGTGACCTGGAGCCGAGGCCCACGGCTCCTAGCTCCGGCGCGCCAGGCCTCGCCGGAGTCGGCGAAAC
GCCGAGCGCCGCTGCGCTGGCCGCAGCCAGGGTGGAACTGCCCGGAACCGCTGTGCCCTCGGTGCCGGAG
GATGCTGCGCCCGCGAGCCGGGACGGGGGCGGGGTCCGCGATGAGGGACCAGCCGCCGCCGGTGACGGCC
TGGGCAGACCCTTGGGGCCTACCCCGAGCCAGAGCCGTTTCCAGGTGGACCTCGTTTCCGAGAACGCAGG
GCGGGCTGCTGCTGCGGCGGCGGCGGCTGCTGCGGCCGCCGCCGCTGCTGGTGCCGGGGCGGGGGCCAAG
CAGACTCCTGCCGACGGGGAAGCCAGCGGCGAGAGCGAGCCAGCTAAAGGCAGCGAGGAAGCCAAAGGCC
GCTTCCGCGTTAACTTCGTAGATCCTGCTGCCAGCTCGTCCGCAGAAGATAGCCTGTCAGATGCCGCCGG
GGTCGGAGTCGATGGACCCAACGTGAGCTTCCAGAACGGCGGGGACACGGTACTGAGCGAGGGCAGCAGC
CTCCATTCCGGTGGCGGCGGCGGCTCCGGCCACCACCAGCACTACTATTATGATACCCACACCAACACCT
ACTATCTGCGCACCTTCGGCCACAACACAATGGACGCGGTACCCAGGATCGACCACTACCGGCACACAGC
CGCGCAGCTCGGCGAGAAGCTGCTCCGGCCTAGCCTGGCCGAGCTGCATGACGAGCTGGAAAAGGAACCT
TTTGAGGATGGCTTTGCAAATGGGGAAGAAAGCACTCCAACACGTGATGCTGTGGTCACGTACACGGCCG
AAAGTAAAGGAGTCGTGAAGTTTGGCTGGATCAAGGGTGTACTAGTACGTTGTATGTTAAACATTTGGGG
TGTGATGCTTTTCATTCGTCTCTCATGG
