>Addgene plasmid #49077 | pcDNA3.1 HA CFP hNKCC1 WT (NT15-H) | addgene partial sequence | sequence record 73547 | BGH-rev
ATTATGAATAGAAGGTAAGGACACTCTGATGATTCCCACGAACTAGTAGGATTGGTGGTAGATCCTTAGA
TAGTGCTTCTAACCATGCCATGTAGAGAGCACTAGAAACGGCACCCTTTCGTGCGACCGGTAAACTCATC
ACAATAATGTTAGCTGTGCTTGAATGTTCCTTTAATAACTCATTTAACCTGATCTGCCGGTATGTCTTGG
TCTTATACAGCTCCAATTCATTATCTGTTATTCGCCAGGGTTCATCTTCTTTCATTTTATCTGCGATATC
TTGCTCTTTATCATCTTCGTGAAGTCTGTATGGCTCAATGATTTCCTCGAAAGCTATAATGTTTTCTTTC
TTTGGTTTGGTATTGATGTCTCCTAGAACCATGATGTCAGAAAAATCGATTCTGAACTTGCTCAGTAAAG
TAGCCATCGCTCTCCGGTCATGGTCTATTCTGTTTATCTTTCCACCAATGAATACTCTGATCTTACAGTC
TTTCCATTTTTTCTTGGTCGTCAGAAGGTAAGGTATCAATAAGGTCAGACCTCCGTCATCAAAAAGCCAC
CAGACATCAATAGTATTCTTTCCTTGTTTTTTCTGAAACTGTGTACTAGCTTCAAGAAGCTTTTGGTCAG
CTACATTCAAAGGCACAATAGGGCCTTTGGATTCTTTTTTCAACAGTGGTTGAGTTGCAGTCTTGCCATC
TTCTTCCTCGACTTTATGGGTAATTGGTTTTTCACTGAGGGGTTTCGAAGTATCTAAATCGGACTTTTTA
CTATATTCCACACTTACTACGACATCCTTGGTGCCAGGAGATTTCTCTTGTGATGACAATAATTCTTCTT
GTCCCTGCAGGTGACTAATATCCAGACCTTCTTTTAGGCGAATAACCACTACGCCATATTGTATGTCAAA
AGCATCGTGAAATAAGTTTATGTACATATCCACATCCCTCATATCTGCTTGCAACCAATCTTTCTTAAAT
CCA
