>Addgene plasmid #49077 | pcDNA3.1 HA CFP hNKCC1 WT (NT15-H) | addgene partial sequence | sequence record 73979 | CMV-F 5'-CGCAAATGGGCGGTAGGCGTG-3'
AGCAGAGCTCTCTGGCTAACTAGAGAACCCACTGCTTACTGGCTTATCGAAATTAATACGACTCACTATA
GGGAGACCCAAGCTGGCTAGCCCGGGCACGGCCGCCACCATGGGATACCCTTACGATGTCCCTGACTACG
CCGGCTACCCATACGACGTGCCAGACTACGCTGGGTCCTACCCCTACGACGTTCCCGATTACGGTGACCC
TACCGTCAGCAAGGGCGAGGAGCTGTTCACCGGGGTGGTGCCCATCCTGGTCGAGCTGGACGGCGACGTA
AACGGCCACAAGTTCTCGGTCTCTGGCGAGGGCGAGGGCGATGCCACCTACGGCAAGCTGACCCTGAAGT
TCATCTGCACCACCGGCAAGCTGCCCGTGCCCTGGCCCACCCTCGTGACCACCCTGACCTGGGGCGTGCA
GTGCTTCGCTCGCTACCCCGACCACATGAAGCAGCACGACTTCTTCAAGTCCGCCATGCCCGAAGGCTAC
GTCCAGGAGCGCACCATCTTCTTCAAGGACGACGGCAACTACAAGACCCGCGCCGAGGTGAAGTTCGAGG
GCGACACCCTGGTGAACCGCATCGAGCTGAAGGGCATCGACTTCAAGGAGGACGGCAACATCCTGGGGCA
CAAGCTGGAGTACAACGCCATCAGCGACAACGTTTATATCACCGCCGACAAGCAGAAGAACGGCATCAAG
GCCAACTTCAAGATCCGCCACAACATCGAGGACGGCAGCGTGCAGCTCGCCGACCACTACCAGCAGAACA
CCCCCATCGGCGACGGCCCCGTGCTGCTGCCCGACAACCACTACCTGAGCACCCAGTCCAAACTGAGCAA
AGACCCCAACGAGAAGCGCGATCACATGGTCCTGCTGGAGTTCGTGACCGCCGCCGGGATCACTCTCGGC
ATGGACGA
